>Addgene plasmid #54324 | pCAGGS-ROSAr | depositor full sequence | sequence record 124429 | pCAGGS-ROSAr sequence 7595 bps
GTCGACATTGATTATTGACTAGTTATTAATAGTAATCAATTACGGGGTCATTAGTTCATAGCCCATATAT
GGAGTTCCGCGTTACATAACTTACGGTAAATGGCCCGCCTGGCTGACCGCCCAACGACCCCCGCCCATTG
ACGTCAATAATGACGTATGTTCCCATAGTAACGCCAATAGGGACTTTCCATTGACGTCAATGGGTGGACT
ATTTACGGTAAACTGCCCACTTGGCAGTACATCAAGTGTATCATATGCCAAGTACGCCCCCTATTGACGT
CAATGACGGTAAATGGCCCGCCTGGCATTATGCCCAGTACATGACCTTATGGGACTTTCCTACTTGGCAG
TACATCTACGTATTAGTCATCGCTATTACCATGGGTCGAGGTGAGCCCCACGTTCTGCTTCACTCTCCCC
ATCTCCCCCCCCTCCCCACCCCCAATTTTGTATTTATTTATTTTTTAATTATTTTGTGCAGCGATGGGGG
CGGGGGGGGGGGGGGCGCGCGCCAGGCGGGGCGGGGCGGGGCGAGGGGCGGGGCGGGGCGAGGCGGAGAG
GTGCGGCGGCAGCCAATCAGAGCGGCGCGCTCCGAAAGTTTCCTTTTATGGCGAGGCGGCGGCGGCGGCG
GCCCTATAAAAAGCGAAGCGCGCGGCGGGCGGGAGTCGCTGCGTTGCCTTCGCCCCGTGCCCCGCTCCGC
GCCGCCTCGCGCCGCCCGCCCCGGCTCTGACTGACCGCGTTACTCCCACAGGTGAGCGGGCGGGACGGCC
CTTCTCCTCCGGGCTGTAATTAGCGCTTGGTTTAATGACGGCTCGTTTCTTTTCTGTGGCTGCGTGAAAG
CCTTAAAGGGCTCCGGGAGGGCCCTTTGTGCGGGGGGGAGCGGCTCGGGGGGTGCGTGCGTGTGTGTGTG
CGTGGGGAGCGCCGCGTGCGGCCCGCGCTGCCCGGCGGCTGTGAGCGCTGCGGGCGCGGCGCGGGGCTTT
GTGCGCTCCGCGTGTGCGCGAGGGGAGCGCGGCCGGGGGCGGTGCCCCGCGGTGCGGGGGGGCTGCGAGG
GGAACAAAGGCTGCGTGCGGGGTGTGTGCGTGGGGGGGTGAGCAGGGGGTGTGGGCGCGGCGGTCGGGCT
GTAACCCCCCCCTGCACCCCCCTCCCCGAGTTGCTGAGCACGGCCCGGCTTCGGGTGCGGGGCTCCGTGC
GGGGCGTGGCGCGGGGCTCGCCGTGCCGGGCGGGGGGTGGCGGCAGGTGGGGGTGCCGGGCGGGGCGGGG
CCGCCTCGGGCCGGGGAGGGCTCGGGGGAGGGGCGCGGCGGCCCCGGAGCGCCGGCGGCTGTCGAGGCGC
GGCGAGCCGCAGCCATTGCCTTTTATGGTAATCGTGCGAGAGGGCGCAGGGACTTCCTTTGTCCCAAATC
TGGCGGAGCCGAAATCTGGGAGGCGCCGCCGCACCCCCTCTAGCGGGCGCGGGCGAAGCGGTGCGGCGCC
GGCAGGAAGGAAATGGGCGGGGAGGGCCTTCGTGCGTCGCCGCGCCGCCGTCCCCTTCTCCATCTCCAGC
CTCGGGGCTGCCGCAGGGGGACGGCTGCCTTCGGGGGGGACGGGGCAGGGCGGGGTTCGGCTTCTGGCGT
GTGACCGGCGGCTCTAGAGCCTCTGCTAACCATGTTCATGCCTTCTTCTTTTTCCTACAGCTCCTGGGCA
ACGTGCTGGTTATTGTGCTGTCTCATCATTTTGGCAAAGAATTCCGCCACCATGGCTTCCTCCCCTCCAA
AGAAAAAGAGAAAGGTTGCGGCCGCTGACTACAAGGATGACGACGATAAAAGTTGGAAGGACGCAAGTGG
TTGGTCTAGAATGCATGCGGCCCCGCGACGGCGTGCTGCGCAACCCTCCGACGCTTCGCCGGCCGCGCAG
GTGGATCTACGCACGCTCGGCTACAGTCAGCAGCAGCAAGAGAAGATCAAACCGAAGGTGCGTTCGACAG
TGGCGCAGCACCACGAGGCACTGGTGGGCCATGGGTTTACACACGCGCACATCGTTGCGCTCAGCCAACA
CCCGGCAGCGTTAGGGACCGTCGCTGTCACGTATCAGCACATAATCACGGCGTTGCCAGAGGCGACACAC
GAAGACATCGTTGGCGTCGGCAAACAGTGGTCCGGCGCACGCGCCCTGGAGGCCTTGCTCACGGATGCGG
GGGAGTTGAGAGGTCCGCCGTTACAGTTGGACACAGGCCAACTTGTGAAGATTGCAAAACGTGGCGGCGT
GACCGCAATGGAGGCAGTGCATGCATCGCGCAATGCACTGACGGGTGCCCCCCTGAACCTGACCCCGGAC
CAAGTGGTGGCTATCGCCAGCAACAATGGCGGCAAGCAAGCGCTCGAAACGGTGCAGCGGCTGTTGCCGG
TGCTGTGCCAGGACCATGGCCTGACTCCGGACCAAGTGGTGGCTATCGCCAGCCACGATGGCGGCAAGCA
AGCGCTCGAAACGGTGCAGCGGCTGTTGCCGGTGCTGTGCCAGGACCATGGCCTGACTCCGGACCAAGTG
GTGGCTATCGCCAGCCACGATGGCGGCAAGCAAGCGCTCGAAACGGTGCAGCGGCTGTTGCCGGTGCTGT
GCCAGGACCATGGCCTGACTCCGGACCAAGTGGTGGCTATCGCCAGCCACGATGGCGGCAAGCAAGCGCT
CGAAACGGTGCAGCGGCTGTTGCCGGTGCTGTGCCAGGACCATGGCCTGACCCCGGACCAAGTGGTGGCT
ATCGCCAGCAACATTGGCGGCAAGCAAGCGCTCGAAACGGTGCAGCGGCTGTTGCCGGTGCTGTGCCAGG
ACCATGGCCTGACCCCGGACCAAGTGGTGGCTATCGCCAGCAACAATGGCGGCAAGCAAGCGCTCGAAAC
GGTGCAGCGGCTGTTGCCGGTGCTGTGCCAGGACCATGGCCTGACCCCGGACCAAGTGGTGGCTATCGCC
AGCAACATTGGCGGCAAGCAAGCGCTCGAAACGGTGCAGCGGCTGTTGCCGGTGCTGTGCCAGGACCATG
GCCTGACCCCGGACCAAGTGGTGGCTATCGCCAGCAACATTGGCGGCAAGCAAGCGCTCGAAACGGTGCA
GCGGCTGTTGCCGGTGCTGTGCCAGGACCATGGCCTGACCCCGGACCAAGTGGTGGCTATCGCCAGCAAC
AATGGCGGCAAGCAAGCGCTCGAAACGGTGCAGCGGCTGTTGCCGGTGCTGTGCCAGGACCATGGCCTGA
CCCCGGACCAAGTGGTGGCTATCGCCAGCAACATTGGCGGCAAGCAAGCGCTCGAAACGGTGCAGCGGCT
GTTGCCGGTGCTGTGCCAGGACCATGGCCTGACCCCGGACCAAGTGGTGGCTATCGCCAGCCACGATGGC
GGCAAGCAAGCGCTCGAAACGGTGCAGCGGCTGTTGCCGGTGCTGTGCCAGGACCATGGCCTGACCCCGG
ACCAAGTGGTGGCTATCGCCAGCAACGGTGGCGGCAAGCAAGCGCTCGAAACGGTGCAGCGGCTGTTGCC
GGTGCTGTGCCAGGACCATGGCCTGACTCCGGACCAAGTGGTGGCTATCGCCAGCCACGATGGCGGCAAG
CAAGCGCTCGAAACGGTGCAGCGGCTGTTGCCGGTGCTGTGCCAGGACCATGGCCTGACTCCGGACCAAG
TGGTGGCTATCGCCAGCCACGATGGCGGCAAGCAAGCGCTCGAAACGGTGCAGCGGCTGTTGCCGGTGCT
GTGCCAGGACCATGGCCTGACCCCGGACCAAGTGGTGGCTATCGCCAGCCACGATGGCGGCAAGCAAGCG
CTCGAAAGCATTGTGGCCCAGCTGAGCCGGCCTGATCCGGCGTTGGCCGCGTTGACCAACGACCACCTCG
TCGCCTTGGCCTGCCTCGGCGGACGTCCTGCCATGGATGCAGTGAAAAAGGGATTGCCGCACGCGCCGGA
ATTTGATCAGATCCCAGCTAGTCAAAAGTGAACTGGAGGAGAAGAAATCTGAACTTCGTCATAAATTGAA
ATATGTGCCTCATGAATATATTGAATTAATTGAAATTGCCAGAAATTCCACTCAGGATAGAATTCTTGAA
ATGAAGGTAATGGAATTTTTTATGAAAGTTTATGGATATAGAGGTAAACATTTGGGTGGATCAAGGAAAC
CGGACGGAGCAATTTATACTGTCGGATCTCCTATTGATTACGGTGTGATCGTGGATACTAAAGCTTATAG
CGGAGGTTATAATCTGCCAATTGGCCAAGCAGATGAAATGCAACGATATGTCGAAGAAAATCAAACACGA
AACAAACATATCAACCCTAATGAATGGTGGAAAGTCTATCCATCTTCTGTAACGGAATTTAAGTTTTTAT
TTGTGAGTGGTCACTTTAAAGGAAACTACAAAGCTCAGCTTACACGATTAAATCATATCACTAATTGTAA
TGGAGCTGTTCTTAGTGTAGAAGAGCTTTTAATTGGTGGAGAAATGATTAAAGCCGGCACATTAACCTTA
GAGGAAGTGAGAAGGAAATTTAATAACGGCGAGATCAACTTCGCGGCCGACTGAGGAATTCACTCCTCAG
GTGCAGGCTGCCTATCAGAAGGTGGTGGCTGGTGTGGCCAATGCCCTGGCTCACAAATACCACTGAGATC
TTTTTCCCTCTGCCAAAAATTATGGGGACATCATGAAGCCCCTTGAGCATCTGACTTCTGGCTAATAAAG
GAAATTTATTTTCATTGCAATAGTGTGTTGGAATTTTTTGTGTCTCTCACTCGGAAGGACATATGGGAGG
GCAAATCATTTAAAACATCAGAATGAGTATTTGGTTTAGAGTTTGGCAACATATGCCATATGCTGGCTGC
CATGAACAAAGGTGGCTATAAAGAGGTCATCAGTATATGAAACAGCCCCCTGCTGTCCATTCCTTATTCC
ATAGAAAAGCCTTGACTTGAGGTTAGATTTTTTTTATATTTTGTTTTGTGTTATTTTTTTCTTTAACATC
CCTAAAATTTTCCTTACATGTTTTACTAGCCAGATTTTTCCTCCTCTCCTGACTACTCCCAGTCATAGCT
GTCCCTCTTCTCTTATGAAGATCCCTCGACCTGCAGCCCAAGCTTGGCGTAATCATGGTCATAGCTGTTT
CCTGTGTGAAATTGTTATCCGCTCACAATTCCACACAACATACGAGCCGGAAGCATAAAGTGTAAAGCCT
GGGGTGCCTAATGAGTGAGCTAACTCACATTAATTGCGTTGCGCTCACTGCCCGCTTTCCAGTCGGGAAA
CCTGTCGTGCCAGCGGATCCGCATCTCAATTAGTCAGCAACCATAGTCCCGCCCCTAACTCCGCCCATCC
CGCCCCTAACTCCGCCCAGTTCCGCCCATTCTCCGCCCCATGGCTGACTAATTTTTTTTATTTATGCAGA
GGCCGAGGCCGCCTCGGCCTCTGAGCTATTCCAGAAGTAGTGAGGAGGCTTTTTTGGAGGCCTAGGCTTT
TGCAAAAAGCTAACTTGTTTATTGCAGCTTATAATGGTTACAAATAAAGCAATAGCATCACAAATTTCAC
AAATAAAGCATTTTTTTCACTGCATTCTAGTTGTGGTTTGTCCAAACTCATCAATGTATCTTATCATGTC
TGGATCCGCTGCATTAATGAATCGGCCAACGCGCGGGGAGAGGCGGTTTGCGTATTGGGCGCTCTTCCGC
TTCCTCGCTCACTGACTCGCTGCGCTCGGTCGTTCGGCTGCGGCGAGCGGTATCAGCTCACTCAAAGGCG
GTAATACGGTTATCCACAGAATCAGGGGATAACGCAGGAAAGAACATGTGAGCAAAAGGCCAGCAAAAGG
CCAGGAACCGTAAAAAGGCCGCGTTGCTGGCGTTTTTCCATAGGCTCCGCCCCCCTGACGAGCATCACAA
AAATCGACGCTCAAGTCAGAGGTGGCGAAACCCGACAGGACTATAAAGATACCAGGCGTTTCCCCCTGGA
AGCTCCCTCGTGCGCTCTCCTGTTCCGACCCTGCCGCTTACCGGATACCTGTCCGCCTTTCTCCCTTCGG
GAAGCGTGGCGCTTTCTCAATGCTCACGCTGTAGGTATCTCAGTTCGGTGTAGGTCGTTCGCTCCAAGCT
GGGCTGTGTGCACGAACCCCCCGTTCAGCCCGACCGCTGCGCCTTATCCGGTAACTATCGTCTTGAGTCC
AACCCGGTAAGACACGACTTATCGCCACTGGCAGCAGCCACTGGTAACAGGATTAGCAGAGCGAGGTATG
TAGGCGGTGCTACAGAGTTCTTGAAGTGGTGGCCTAACTACGGCTACACTAGAAGGACAGTATTTGGTAT
CTGCGCTCTGCTGAAGCCAGTTACCTTCGGAAAAAGAGTTGGTAGCTCTTGATCCGGCAAACAAACCACC
GCTGGTAGCGGTGGTTTTTTTGTTTGCAAGCAGCAGATTACGCGCAGAAAAAAAGGATCTCAAGAAGATC
CTTTGATCTTTTCTACGGGGTCTGACGCTCAGTGGAACGAAAACTCACGTTAAGGGATTTTGGTCATGAG
ATTATCAAAAAGGATCTTCACCTAGATCCTTTTAAATTAAAAATGAAGTTTTAAATCAATCTAAAGTATA
TATGAGTAAACTTGGTCTGACAGTTACCAATGCTTAATCAGTGAGGCACCTATCTCAGCGATCTGTCTAT
TTCGTTCATCCATAGTTGCCTGACTCCCCGTCGTGTAGATAACTACGATACGGGAGGGCTTACCATCTGG
CCCCAGTGCTGCAATGATACCGCGAGACCCACGCTCACCGGCTCCAGATTTATCAGCAATAAACCAGCCA
GCCGGAAGGGCCGAGCGCAGAAGTGGTCCTGCAACTTTATCCGCCTCCATCCAGTCTATTAATTGTTGCC
GGGAAGCTAGAGTAAGTAGTTCGCCAGTTAATAGTTTGCGCAACGTTGTTGCCATTGCTACAGGCATCGT
GGTGTCACGCTCGTCGTTTGGTATGGCTTCATTCAGCTCCGGTTCCCAACGATCAAGGCGAGTTACATGA
TCCCCCATGTTGTGCAAAAAAGCGGTTAGCTCCTTCGGTCCTCCGATCGTTGTCAGAAGTAAGTTGGCCG
CAGTGTTATCACTCATGGTTATGGCAGCACTGCATAATTCTCTTACTGTCATGCCATCCGTAAGATGCTT
TTCTGTGACTGGTGAGTACTCAACCAAGTCATTCTGAGAATAGTGTATGCGGCGACCGAGTTGCTCTTGC
CCGGCGTCAATACGGGATAATACCGCGCCACATAGCAGAACTTTAAAAGTGCTCATCATTGGAAAACGTT
CTTCGGGGCGAAAACTCTCAAGGATCTTACCGCTGTTGAGATCCAGTTCGATGTAACCCACTCGTGCACC
CAACTGATCTTCAGCATCTTTTACTTTCACCAGCGTTTCTGGGTGAGCAAAAACAGGAAGGCAAAATGCC
GCAAAAAAGGGAATAAGGGCGACACGGAAATGTTGAATACTCATACTCTTCCTTTTTCAATATTATTGAA
GCATTTATCAGGGTTATTGTCTCATGAGCGGATACATATTTGAATGTATTTAGAAAAATAAACAAATAGG
GGTTCCGCGCACATTTCCCCGAAAAGTGCCACCTG
Features (pLannotate 1.2.2; 21 found; start..end, strand, type, name):
      4..383     +  enhancer       CMV enhancer: human cytomegalovirus immediate early enhancer
    386..661     +  promoter       chicken β-actin promoter: No description available
    662..1670    +  intron         chimeric intron: chimera between introns from chicken β-actin and rabbit β-globin
   1668..1724    +  CDS            HBB (fragment): HBB_LEPEU - Experimental evidence at protein level: Swiss-Prot protein existence level 1. Involved in oxygen transport from the lung to the various peripheral tissues. From Lepus europaeus (European hare).
   1780..1799    +  CDS            3xFLAG (fragment): three tandem FLAG® epitope tags
   1828..2400    +  CDS            avrXa10 (fragment): AVX10_XANOO - Experimental evidence at protein level: Swiss-Prot protein existence level 1. Avirulence protein. Induces the hypersensitive response (HR)in rice plants carrying the resistance gene Xa10. Activity depends on the presence of the core repeat domains; replacement with repeat domains from other proteins (AvrBs3 of X.euvesicatoria (AC P14727) or AvrXa7 of this organism) does not elicit the HR. Probably acts as a transcription factor in its host plant (rice) to induce plant resistance or disease. From Xanthomonas oryzae pv. oryzae.
   3787..3918    +  CDS            avrBs3 (fragment): AVRB3_XANEU - Experimental evidence at protein level: Swiss-Prot protein existence level 1. Avirulence protein. Acts as a transcription factor in C.annuum plants. In susceptible plants lacking the Bs3 resistance gene induces expression of a number of genes, including genes homologous to a family of auxin-induced genes, alpha-expansin genes, pectate lyase, anthocyanidin glucoside rhamnosyl transferase and at least one transcription factor, UPA20. Their expression leads to plant hypertrophy in mesophyll cells, probably mainly mediated by UPA20 (PubMed:17962565). In resistant plants induces the h
   3938..4521    +  CDS            FokI cleavage domain (fragment): nonspecific DNA cleavage domain of the FokI endonuclease (Li et al., 1992) must dimerize to be catalytically active
   4536..4613    +  CDS            HBB (fragment): HBB_PONPY - Experimental evidence at transcript level: Swiss-Prot protein existence level 2. Involved in oxygen transport from the lung to the various peripheral tissues. From Pongo pygmaeus (Bornean orangutan).
   4684..4739    +  polyA_signal   β-globin poly(A) signal: rabbit β-globin polyadenylation signal (Gil and Proudfoot, 1987)
   5122..5138    -  protein_bind   lac operator: The lac repressor binds to the lac operator to inhibit transcription in E. coli. This inhibition can be relieved by adding lactose or isopropyl-β-D-thiogalactopyranoside (IPTG). lac repressor encoded by lacI
   5146..5176    -  promoter       lac promoter: promoter for the E. coli lac operon
   5191..5212    -  protein_bind   CAP binding site: CAP binding activates transcription in the presence of cAMP. E. coli catabolite activator protein
   5225..5264    -  CDS            lacI (fragment): lac repressor; lacI; The lac repressor binds to the lac operator to inhibit transcription in E. coli. This inhibition can be relieved by adding lactose or isopropyl-β-D-thiogalactopyranoside (IPTG).
   5271..5293    +  promoter       SV40 promoter (fragment): SV40 enhancer and early promoter
   5317..5452    +  rep_origin     SV40 ori: SV40 origin of replication
   5472..5606    +  polyA_signal   SV40 poly(A) signal: SV40 polyadenylation signal
   5608..5662    -  CDS            lacI (fragment): lac repressor; lacI; The lac repressor binds to the lac operator to inhibit transcription in E. coli. This inhibition can be relieved by adding lactose or isopropyl-β-D-thiogalactopyranoside (IPTG).
   5845..6433    -  rep_origin     ori: high-copy-number ColE1/pMB1/pBR322/pUC origin of replication
   6604..7464    -  CDS            AmpR: β-lactamase; bla; confers resistance to ampicillin, carbenicillin, and related antibiotics
   7465..7569    -  promoter       AmpR promoter: bla
