[The description below was written by a language model from this plasmid's Addgene catalogue record and pLannotate feature annotations shown in this document.]
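Description:
pCAGGS-ROSAr is a mammalian expression plasmid encoding one arm of a TALEN pair directed against the murine ROSA26 locus. It is built on the pCAGGS-TAL-NC2 backbone, has a total size of about 7.6 kb, and is propagated in E. coli as a high-copy plasmid through a ColE1/pUC-type origin with ampicillin selection (AmpR under its own bla promoter). The backbone also carries remnants of lac regulatory sequences and a short SV40 region comprising the SV40 origin and a poly(A) signal. No mammalian selection marker is annotated.

Expression is driven by the composite CAG promoter, which consists of the CMV immediate-early enhancer, the chicken β-actin promoter and a chimeric β-actin/β-globin intron, and it is terminated by the rabbit β-globin polyadenylation signal. The short HBB matches flanking the open reading frame most likely reflect β-globin sequences inherited from the pCAGGS cassette rather than any intended coding part. The coding region begins with a partial match to a FLAG-type epitope. It continues through an N-terminal segment derived from Xanthomonas TAL effectors (annotated as avrXa10) and a long unannotated stretch that presumably holds the repeat array specifying the 15-nucleotide ROSA26 target. A C-terminal TAL effector fragment (avrBs3) follows, and the frame ends in the FokI cleavage domain.

Because FokI must dimerise to cut, this construct is meant to be co-delivered with a partner TALEN binding the opposite strand, though the record does not name that partner. The resulting double-strand break at ROSA26 can stimulate homology-directed insertion. The depositor notes that the plasmid can be used with the pBS SK mCherryROSAbsr plasmid, although the record does not describe that plasmid's role.
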