Addgene plasmid #54324: pCAGGS-ROSAr
Purpose: TALEN expression construct for targeting the murine ROSA26 locus. It recognize the sequence: GGGAGTCTTCTGGGC. Can be used with the pBS SK mCherryROSAbsr plasmid
Depositing lab: Silvestro Conticello. Depositing organization: Institute for Cancer Research, Prevention and Clinical network (ISPRO).
Backbone
  Vector backbone: pCAGGS-TAL-NC2
  Backbone size w/o insert (bp): 6498
  Total vector size (bp): 7586
  Vector type: Mammalian Expression, Mouse Targeting, TALEN
Growth in bacteria
  Bacterial resistance: Ampicillin, 100 μg/mL
  Growth temperature: 37°C
  Growth strain: DH5alpha
  Copy number: High Copy
Gene/Insert
  Gene/Insert name: TALEN for the murine ROSA26 locus
  Species: Xanthomonas
  Insert size (bp): 2883
  Promoter: CAGG
  Cloning method: Unknown
  Sequencing primers: 5′ CMV-F; 3′ M13R
Terms and licenses: Academic/Nonprofit Terms; Industry Terms: Not Available to Industry
How to cite: pCAGGS-ROSAr was a gift from Silvestro Conticello (Addgene plasmid # 54324 ; http://n2t.net/addgene:54324 ; RRID:Addgene_54324)
