>Addgene plasmid #54324 | pCAGGS-ROSAr | addgene partial sequence | sequence record 119324 | rb_glob_PA_term-R 5'-CCCATATGTCCTTCCGAGTG-3'
AAATTTCCTTTATTAGCCAGAAGTCAGATGCTCAAGGGGCTTCATGATGTCCCCATAATTTTTGGCAGAG
GGAAAAAGATCTCAGTGGTATTTGTGAGCCAGGGCATTGGCCACACCAGCCACCACCTTCTGATAGGCAG
CCTGCACCTGAGGAGTGAATTCCTCAGTCGGCCGCGAAGTTGATCTCGCCGTTATTAAATTTCCTTCTCA
CTTCCTCTAAGGTTAATGTGCCGGCTTTAATCATTTCTCCACCAATTAAAAGCTCTTCTACACTAAGAAC
AGCTCCATTACAATTAGTGATATGATTTAATCGTGTAAGCTGAGCTTTGTAGTTTCCTTTAAAGTGACCA
CTCACAAATAAAAACTTAAATTCCGTTACAGAAGATGGATAGACTTTCCACCATTCATTAGGGTTGATAT
GTTTGTTTCGTGTTTGATTTTCTTCGACATATCGTTGCATTTCATCTGCTTGGCCAATTGGCAGATTATA
ACCTCCGCTATAAGCTTTAGTATCCACGATCACACCGTAATCAATAGGAGATCCGACAGTATAAATTGCT
CCGTCCGGTTTCCTTGATCCACCCAAATGTTTACCTCTATATCCATAAACTTTCATAAAAAATTCCATTA
CCTTCATTTCAAGAATTCTATCCTGAGTGGAATTTCTGGCAATTTCAATTAATTCAATATATTCATGAGG
CACATATTTCAATTTATGACGAAGTTCAGATTTCTTCTCCTCCAGTTCACTTTTGACTAGCTGGGATCTG
ATCAAATTCCGGCGCGTGCGGCAATCCCTTTTTCACTGCATCCATGGC
