>Addgene plasmid #54324 | pCAGGS-ROSAr | addgene partial sequence | sequence record 120840 | pCAGGS5 5'-ggttcggcttctggcgtgtgacc-3'
CTTCTTCTTTTTCCTACAGCTCCTGGGCAACGTGCTGGTTATTGTGCTGTCTCATCATTTTGGCAAAGAA
TTCCGCCACCATGGCTTCCTCCCCTCCAAAGAAAAAGAGAAAGGTTGCGGCCGCTGACTACAAGGATGAC
GACGATAAAAGTTGGAAGGACGCAAGTGGTTGGTCTAGAATGCATGCGGCCCCGCGACGGCGTGCTGCGC
AACCCTCCGACGCTTCGCCGGCCGCGCAGGTGGATCTACGCACGCTCGGCTACAGTCAGCAGCAGCAAGA
GAAGATCAAACCGAAGGTGCGTTCGACAGTGGCGCAGCACCACGAGGCACTGGTGGGCCATGGGTTTACA
CACGCGCACATCGTTGCGCTCAGCCAACACCCGGCAGCGTTAGGGACCGTCGCTGTCACGTATCAGCACA
TAATCACGGCGTTGCCAGAGGCGACACACGAAGACATCGTTGGCGTCGGCAAACAGTGGTCCGGCGCACG
CGCCCTGGAGGCCTTGCTCACGGATGCGGGGGAGTTGAGAGGTCCGCCGTTACAGTTGGACACAGGCCAA
CTTGTGAAGATTGCAAAACGTGGCGGCGTGACCGCAATGGAGGCAGTGCATGCATCGCGCAATGCACTGA
CGGGTGCCCCCCTGAACCTGACCCCGGACCAAGTGGTGGCTATCGCCAGCAACAATGGCGGCAAGCAAGC
GCTCGAAACGGTGCAGCGGCTGTTGCCGGTGCTGTGCCAGGACCATGGCCTGACTCCGGACCAAGTGGTG
GCTATCGCCAGCCACGATGGCGGCAAGCAAGCGCTCGAAACGGTGCAGCGGCTGTTGCCGGTGCTGTGCC
AGGACCA
